>Addgene plasmid #223470 | pEY123 | addgene full sequence | sequence record 442625 | Addgene NGS Result
TCACACAGGAAACAGCTATGACCATGATTACGCCAAGCTGTAAGTTTAAACATGATCTTACTAACTAACT
ATTCTCATTTAAATTTTCAGAGCTTAAAAATGGCTGAAATCACTCACAACGATGGATACGCTAACAACTT
GGAAATGAAATAAGCTTGCATGCCTGCAGACTAGTGGCTTCTGGTATTGTGCTCTTTATACTTGAAAGAG
CACAACACACCTGTGACCAGAGTCCTCATGACAAGAATTTTTTTTCAGTATTTGTATATTTCGATGAGAA
AAAAACACACTTTTTGTATTTTTAGTTTGGTCAGATCTTTGCCAAAACTGCTGAACTTTTGAGCAAAACT
ATTTGACGCATGACTTTCATTCTTTGCGATTGATGTGCTATGCAGATTTTCTTGAAACTTTAGCATACCG
AAATTTTATTAATTAAAAGCAATTCGGTCTTTTCGAAATAATTTTTTTAAACCTCGATTAATATATATTA
CTTCCTTTTCTCCCCCTTTTTATGTATGTTTTATGATTGTGATTTCCAATACGTGTACATTCTTGATTAA
TTTATTCTCTCCAGCAACAAGTTGCAAATTGGAATTAGAGAGTCAGTGTTAGAGAAATACGAGTTTCCCT
CTTTTTAATGTAAAGTTTATTGTTTCACCACTCGTGCAGGTGTTAACATGCTTTTTCGATCGCCCTTACG
AACTTTTTTATTTATATGTCAATAAATATTTTACTGATTTCATAAAATTATTTTTAATCATTTATTTACT
ATTTTAAAAAAAATTAAAATGTTGCATGATTTTAATAACCAAAATTACTAATTTTAAAAAGAAACAACAC
TGGTTTTATGTTGTCTGATCTGAGAAATTCGTTAGTGAAATACAAGAAAAATAGCAAAAATAACTATGTA
TGTACAAAATAATAGGGCACCAACAAAAATATTTTTCTGTAATATATTTGTCATGGTTTTCTGGATTTTA
AAACACTCAAAATATTATCTTGAATGAGCAAGGCATAGCTTAATCTAGAGAAAATGATGTGAGCTGATGT
GAACAGAAAAAAGATACGTTCCAAAAAGTCACCAATTTTCATTGTATTATTTACCAGCATTAATTTTTTT
AAATCAAGGTAGAGTAGCGTCAGCTAGGAAATTGTTAAAACCTGGATAAAATTGCCAGTTATTATAAAAA
GCATTTCAAAAATAATTTTAAATTTTCTAATAGTAGTCAAAAATTGGTGGTTATTCAGTTTTGATAATTC
GTAATTTAGGAAAACTACCGTTTTTTTTTTCAAAATTTTACAAGAAGCTTTTGACTAGAAATTTTAAAAT
AACTGAAATGTTTTGGAGGGAATCAGTATGAAATTTGGTATTTTTGGATTATTTTATATCTATTTAGATA
AAATTGGTGCCGTTTCTTTGACTATTTGTTGTTCAAAAGACCAGCAGACCAAAAGCTAAGCTTAAAATTT
CTGCATATATTTCAGTTCTTTTTTACATCGTAAAAGAAAAAATTCTAATCTTTTTACCTCCATTGCGACA
TTTTCCCAGACTTTATGCATCAAACATACCTCCTTTTTTGTTTTCTAGAAACTACTGAACCGGATATATG
CCAGTTTTTATTTTGTGATCAGTCTTGAAATTTCTACAGAAGAAATAAAACCCGGGATTGGCCAAAGGAC
CCAAAGGTATGTTTCGAATGATACTAACATAACATAGAACATTTTCAGGAGGACCCTTGGAGGGTACCGG
TTTTCCCAGTCACGACGCGTGGTACCGAGCTCAGAAAAAATGACCGCTCCAAAGAAGAAACGCAAAGTAC
CGAGCTCAGAAAAAATGACGGCACCTAAAAAGAAACGCAAAGTACCGGTCGCCGAGAAGACAGCCCCAAA
AAAGAAGCGTAAAGTTCCACGCGTCATGGGAGTAAGTTTAAACAGTTCGGTACTAACTAACCATACATAT
TTAAATTTTCAGCGCGCTGTCTCCAAGGGAGAGGAGCTCATCAAGGAGAACATGCACACCAAGCTCTACA
TGGAGGGAACCGTCAACAACCACCACTTCAAGTGCACCCACGAAGGGGAGGGCAAGCCCTACGAGGGCAC
CCAGACCAACAGGATTAAGGTGGTGGAGGGAGGCCCCCTGCCGTTCGCATTCGACATCCTGGCCACCTGC
TTTATGTACGGGAGCAAGACCTTCATCAACCACACCCAAGGAATCCCAGACTTCTTCAAGCAATCCTTCG
TAAGTTTAAACATGATTTTACTAACTAACTAATCTGATTTAAATTTTCAGCCTGAGGGCTTCACATGGGA
GAGAGTCACCACATACGAAGACGGGGGCGTGCTTACCGTTACCCAGGACACCAGCCTCCAGGACGGCTGC
TTGATCTACAACGTCAAGCTCAGAGGGGTGAACTTCCCATCCAACGGCCCTGTGATGCAGAAGAAAACAC
TCGGCTGGGAGGCCAGTACCGAGACCCTGTACCCCGCTGACGGCGGCCTGGAAGGCAGATGCGACATGGC
CCTGAAGCTCGTGGGCGGGGGCCACCTGCACTGCAACCTGAAGACCACATACAGATCCAAGAAACCCGCT
AAGAACCTCAAGATGCCAGGAGTAAGTTTAAACATATATATACTAACTAACCCTGATTATTTAAATTTTC
AGGTCTACTTTGTGGACCGCAGACTGGAAAGAATCAAGGAGGCCGACAATGAGACCTACGTCGAGCAGCA
CGAGGTGGCTGTGGCCAGATACTGCGACCTCCCTAGCAAACTGGGGCACAAACTTAATGGCATGGACGAG
CTGTACAAGTAAGCGCCGGTCGCTACCATTACCAACTTGTCTGGTGTCAAAAATAATAGGGGCCGCTGTC
ATCAGAGTAAGTTTAAACTGAGTTCTACTAACTAACGAGTAATATTTAAATTTTCAGCATCTCGCGCCCG
TGCCTCTGACTTCTAAGTCCAATTACTCTTCAACATCCCTACATGCTCTTTCTCCCTGTGCTCCCACCCC
CTATTTTTGTTATTATCAAAAAACTTCTCTTAATTTCTTTGTTTTTTAGCTTCTTTTAAGTCACCTCTAA
CAATGAAATTGTGTAGATTCAAAAATAGAATTAATTCGTAATAAAAAGTCGAAAAAAATTGTGCTCCCTC
CCCCCATTAATAATAATTCTATCCCAAAATCTACACAATGTTCTGTGTACACTTCTTATGTTTTTTACTT
CTGATAAATTTTTTTGAAACATCATAGAAAAAACCGCACACAAAATACCTTATCATATGTTACGTTTCAG
TTTATGACCGCAATTTTTATTTCTTCGCACGTCTGGGCCTCTCATGACGTCAAATCATGCTCATCGTGAA
AAAGTTTTGGAGTATTTTTGGAATTTTTCAATCAAGTGAAAGTTTATGAAATTAATTTTCCTGCTTTTGC
TTTTTGGGGTTTCCCCTATTGTTTGTCAAGATTTCGAGGACGGCGTTTTTCTTGCTAAAATCACAAGTAT
TGATGAGCACGATGCAAGAAAGATCGGAAGAAGGTTTGGGTTTGAGGCTCAGTGGAAGGTGAGTAGAAGT
TGATAATTTGAAAGTGGAGTAGTGTCTATGGGGTTTTTGCCTTAAATGACAGAATACATTCCCAATATAC
CAAACATAACTGTTTCCTACTAGTCGGCCGTACGGGCCCTTTCGTCTCGCGCGTTTCGGTGATGACGGTG
AAAACCTCTGACACATGCAGCTCCCGGAGACGGTCACAGCTTGTCTGTAAGCGGATGCCGGGAGCAGACA
AGCCCGTCAGGGCGCGTCAGCGGGTGTTGGCGGGTGTCGGGGCTGGCTTAACTATGCGGCATCAGAGCAG
ATTGTACTGAGAGTGCACCATATGCGGTGTGAAATACCGCACAGATGCGTAAGGAGAAAATACCGCATCA
GGCGGCCTTAAGGGCCTCGTGATACGCCTATTTTTATAGGTTAATGTCATGATAATAATGGTTTCTTAGA
CGTCAGGTGGCACTTTTCGGGGAAATGTGCGCGGAACCCCTATTTGTTTATTTTTCTAAATACATTCAAA
TATGTATCCGCTCATGAGACAATAACCCTGATAAATGCTTCAATAATATTGAAAAAGGAAGAGTATGAGT
ATTCAACATTTCCGTGTCGCCCTTATTCCCTTTTTTGCGGCATTTTGCCTTCCTGTTTTTGCTCACCCAG
AAACGCTGGTGAAAGTAAAAGATGCTGAAGATCAGTTGGGTGCACGAGTGGGTTACATCGAACTGGATCT
CAACAGCGGTAAGATCCTTGAGAGTTTTCGCCCCGAAGAACGTTTTCCAATGATGAGCACTTTTAAAGTT
CTGCTATGTGGCGCGGTATTATCCCGTATTGACGCCGGGCAAGAGCAACTCGGTCGCCGCATACACTATT
CTCAGAATGACTTGGTTGAGTACTCACCAGTCACAGAAAAGCATCTTACGGATGGCATGACAGTAAGAGA
ATTATGCAGTGCTGCCATAACCATGAGTGATAACACTGCGGCCAACTTACTTCTGACAACGATCGGAGGA
CCGAAGGAGCTAACCGCTTTTTTGCACAACATGGGGGATCATGTAACTCGCCTTGATCGTTGGGAACCGG
AGCTGAATGAAGCCATACCAAACGACGAGCGTGACACCACGATGCCTGTAGCAATGGCAACAACGTTGCG
CAAACTATTAACTGGCGAACTACTTACTCTAGCTTCCCGGCAACAATTAATAGACTGGATGGAGGCGGAT
AAAGTTGCAGGACCACTTCTGCGCTCGGCCCTTCCGGCTGGCTGGTTTATTGCTGATAAATCTGGAGCCG
GTGAGCGTGGGTCTCGCGGTATCATTGCAGCACTGGGGCCAGATGGTAAGCCCTCCCGTATCGTAGTTAT
CTACACGACGGGGAGTCAGGCAACTATGGATGAACGAAATAGACAGATCGCTGAGATAGGTGCCTCACTG
ATTAAGCATTGGTAACTGTCAGACCAAGTTTACTCATATATACTTTAGATTGATTTAAAACTTCATTTTT
AATTTAAAAGGATCTAGGTGAAGATCCTTTTTGATAATCTCATGACCAAAATCCCTTAACGTGAGTTTTC
GTTCCACTGAGCGTCAGACCCCGTAGAAAAGATCAAAGGATCTTCTTGAGATCCTTTTTTTCTGCGCGTA
ATCTGCTGCTTGCAAACAAAAAAACCACCGCTACCAGCGGTGGTTTGTTTGCCGGATCAAGAGCTACCAA
CTCTTTTTCCGAAGGTAACTGGCTTCAGCAGAGCGCAGATACCAAATACTGTTCTTCTAGTGTAGCCGTA
GTTAGGCCACCACTTCAAGAACTCTGTAGCACCGCCTACATACCTCGCTCTGCTAATCCTGTTACCAGTG
GCTGCTGCCAGTGGCGATAAGTCGTGTCTTACCGGGTTGGACTCAAGACGATAGTTACCGGATAAGGCGC
AGCGGTCGGGCTGAACGGGGGGTTCGTGCACACAGCCCAGCTTGGAGCGAACGACCTACACCGAACTGAG
ATACCTACAGCGTGAGCTATGAGAAAGCGCCACGCTTCCCGAAGGGAGAAAGGCGGACAGGTATCCGGTA
AGCGGCAGGGTCGGAACAGGAGAGCGCACGAGGGAGCTTCCAGGGGGAAACGCCTGGTATCTTTATAGTC
CTGTCGGGTTTCGCCACCTCTGACTTGAGCGTCGATTTTTGTGATGCTCGTCAGGGGGGCGGAGCCTATG
GAAAAACGCCAGCAACGCGGCCTTTTTACGGTTCCTGGCCTTTTGCTGGCCTTTTGCTCACATGTTCTTT
CCTGCGTTATCCCCTGATTCTGTGGATAACCGTATTACCGCCTTTGAGTGAGCTGATACCGCTCGCCGCA
GCCGAACGACCGAGCGCAGCGAGTCAGTGAGCGATGAAGCGGAAGAGCGCCCAATACGCAAACCGCCTCT
CCCCGCGCGTTGGCCGATTCATTAATGCAGCTGGCACGACAGGTTTCCCGACTGGAAAGCGGGCAGTGAG
CGCAACGCAATTAATGTGAGTTAGCTCACTCATTAGGCACCCCAGGCTTTACACTTTATGCTTCCGGCTC
GTATGTTGTGTGGAATTGTGAGCGGATAACAATT
Features (pLannotate 1.2.2; 14 found; start..end, strand, type, name):
    152..169     -  misc_feature   MCS (fragment): pUC18/19 multiple cloning site
   1749..1767    -  CDS            lacZα (fragment): LacZα fragment of β-galactosidase; lacZ fragment
   1922..1972    +  CDS            mEGFP (fragment): monomeric enhanced GFP, optimized with synthetic introns for expression in C. elegans
   1979..2809    +  CDS            mNeptune2.5: mNeptune2.5 is a basic (constitutively fluorescent) red fluorescent protein published in 2014, derived from Entacmaea quadricolor. It is reported to be a rapidly-maturing monomer with moderate acid sensitivity.
   3406..3558    +  CDS            aex-5 (fragment): AEX5_CAEEL - Also known as kpc-3 From Caenorhabditis elegans.
   3686..3721    +  CDS            rop (fragment): Rop protein, which maintains plasmids at low copy number; rop
   3823..3922    +  misc_feature   bom (fragment): basis of mobility region from pBR322
   4020..4124    +  promoter       AmpR promoter: bla
   4125..4985    +  CDS            AmpR: β-lactamase; bla; confers resistance to ampicillin, carbenicillin, and related antibiotics
   5156..5744    +  rep_origin     ori: high-copy-number ColE1/pMB1/pBR322/pUC origin of replication
   5927..6019    +  CDS            lacI (fragment): lac repressor; lacI; The lac repressor binds to the lac operator to inhibit transcription in E. coli. This inhibition can be relieved by adding lactose or isopropyl-β-D-thiogalactopyranoside (IPTG).
   6032..6053    +  protein_bind   CAP binding site: CAP binding activates transcription in the presence of cAMP. E. coli catabolite activator protein
   6068..6098    +  promoter       lac promoter: promoter for the E. coli lac operon
   6106..6122    +  protein_bind   lac operator: The lac repressor binds to the lac operator to inhibit transcription in E. coli. This inhibition can be relieved by adding lactose or isopropyl-β-D-thiogalactopyranoside (IPTG). lac repressor encoded by lacI
