[The description below was written by a language model from this plasmid's Addgene catalogue record and pLannotate feature annotations shown in this document.]
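Description:
pEY123 is a C. elegans expression plasmid built on the pPD95.62 backbone, one of the standard worm reporter vectors. It serves as a transcriptional reporter for srb-6 (also known as R05H5.6). It is propagated in E. coli through a high-copy ColE1/pUC-type origin and selected with ampicillin via the bla promoter and β-lactamase gene. The annotated sequence (about 6.1 kb) also carries typical pUC-derived remnants: lac promoter, operator and CAP site, short lacI, lacZα, rop and bom fragments, and a piece of the multiple cloning site. None of these has a role in the worm.

The payload is an srb-6 insert, introduced by Gibson assembly, placed to drive the far-red fluorescent protein mNeptune2.5. The feature table does not annotate the srb-6 sequence itself, but a large unannotated stretch lies between the cloning-site fragment and the reporter, and this is where regulatory sequence would be expected. The record does not state its boundaries. The catalogue describes the reporter as nuclear. No nuclear localisation signal is annotated, although a short segment matching the start of worm-optimised GFP sits immediately upstream of the mNeptune2.5 coding sequence and is probably leader sequence retained from the parent vector. A short fragment downstream of the reporter matches aex-5. It may reflect genomic sequence carried along with the vector's 3′ region, though the record does not identify a 3′ UTR.

The plasmid is one of the reporter set used to build NeuroPAL, a multicolour atlas in which combinations of spectrally distinct, nuclear-localised fluorophores under different neuronal promoters allow neurons to be identified across the whole C. elegans nervous system. The record refers to that work for which neurons express the srb-6 reporter.
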