Addgene plasmid #223470: pEY123
Purpose: srb-6 fluorescent neural reporter driving nuclear mNeptune2.5 expression (refer to NeuroPAL paper for expression)
Depositing lab: Oliver Hobert & Eviatar Yemini. Depositing organization: Columbia University. Publication: NeuroPAL: A Multicolor Atlas for Whole-Brain Neuronal Identification in C. elegans. Yemini E, Lin A, Nejatbakhsh A, Varol E, Sun R, Mena GE, Samuel ADT, Paninski L, Venkatachalam V, Hobert O. Cell. 2021 Jan 7;184(1):272-288.e11. doi: 10.1016/j.cell.2020.12.012. Epub 2020 Dec 29. PubMed 33378642.
Backbone
  Vector backbone: pPD95.62
  Vector type: Worm Expression
Growth in bacteria
  Bacterial resistance: Ampicillin, 100 μg/mL
  Growth temperature: 37°C
  Growth strain: DH5alpha
  Copy number: Unknown
Gene/Insert
  Gene/Insert name: srb-6
  Species: C. elegans (nematode)
  Entrez Gene: srb-6 (a.k.a. R05H5.6)
  Cloning method: Gibson Cloning
Terms and licenses: Academic/Nonprofit Terms; Industry Terms: Not Available to Industry
How to cite: pEY123 was a gift from Oliver Hobert & Eviatar Yemini (Addgene plasmid # 223470 ; http://n2t.net/addgene:223470 ; RRID:Addgene_223470)
